>Addgene plasmid #173719 | GST-GGA3-VHS-GAT | addgene full sequence | sequence record 342026 | Addgene NGS Result
CCCATCAACAGTATTATTTTCTCCCATGAAGACGGTACGCGACTGGGCGTGGAGCATCTGGTCGCATTGG
GTCACCAGCAAATCGCGCTGTTAGCGGGCCCATTAAGTTCTGTCTCGGCGCGTCTGCGTCTGGCTGGCTG
GCATAAATATCTCACTCGCAATCAAATTCAGCCGATAGCGGAACGGGAAGGCGACTGGAGTGCCATGTCC
GGTTTTCAACAAACCATGCAAATGCTGAATGAGGGCATCGTTCCCACTGCGATGCTGGTTGCCAACGATC
AGATGGCGCTGGGCGCAATGCGCGCCATTACCGAGTCCGGGCTGCGCGTTGGTGCGGATATCTCGGTAGT
GGGATACGACGATACCGAAGACAGCTCATGTTATATCCCGCCGTTAACCACCATCAAACAGGATTTTCGC
CTGCTGGGGCAAACCAGCGTGGACCGCTTGCTGCAACTCTCTCAGGGCCAGGCGGTGAAGGGCAATCAGC
TGTTGCCCGTCTCACTGGTGAAAAGAAAAACCACCCTGGCGCCCAATACGCAAACCGCCTCTCCCCGCGC
GTTGGCCGATTCATTAATGCAGCTGGCACGACAGGTTTCCCGACTGGAAAGCGGGCAGTGAGCGCAACGC
AATTAATGTAAGTTAGCTCACTCATTAGGCACCCCAGGCTTTACACTTTATGCTTCCGGCTCGTATGTTG
TGTGGAATTGTGAGCGGATAACAATTTCACACAGGAAACAGCTATGACCATGATTACGGATTCACTGGCC
GTCGTTTTACAACGTCGTGACTGGGAAAACCCTGGCGTTACCCAACTTAATCGCCTTGCAGCACATCCCC
CTTTCGCCAGCTGGCGTAATAGCGAAGAGGCCCGCACCGATCGCCCTTCCCAACAGTTGCGCAGCCTGAA
TGGCGAATGGCGCTTTGCCTGGTTTCCGGCACCAGAAGCGGTGCCGGAAAGCTGGCTGGAGTGCGATCTT
CCTGAGGCCGATACTGTCGTCGTCCCCTCAAACTGGCAGATGCACGGTTACGATGCGCCCATCTACACCA
ACGTGACCTATCCCATTACGGTCAATCCGCCGTTTGTTCCCACGGAGAATCCGACGGGTTGTTACTCGCT
CACATTTAATGTTGATGAAAGCTGGCTACAGGAAGGCCAGACGCGAATTATTTTTGATGGCGTTGGAATT
AGCTTATCGACTGCACGGTGCACCAATGCTTCTGGCGTCAGGCAGCCATCGGAAGCTGTGGTATGGCTGT
GCAGGTCGTAAATCACTGCATAATTCGTGTCGCTCAAGGCGCACTCCCGTTCTGGATAATGTTTTTTGCG
CCGACATCATAACGGTTCTGGCAAATATTCTGAAATGAGCTGTTGACAATTAATCATCGGCTCGTATAAT
GTGTGGAATTGTGAGCGGATAACAATTTCACACAGGAAACAGTATTCATGTCCCCTATACTAGGTTATTG
GAAAATTAAGGGCCTTGTGCAACCCACTCGACTTCTTTTGGAATATCTTGAAGAAAAATATGAAGAGCAT
TTGTATGAGCGCGATGAAGGTGATAAATGGCGAAACAAAAAGTTTGAATTGGGTTTGGAGTTTCCCAATC
TTCCTTATTATATTGATGGTGATGTTAAATTAACACAGTCTATGGCCATCATACGTTATATAGCTGACAA
GCACAACATGTTGGGTGGTTGTCCAAAAGAGCGTGCAGAGATTTCAATGCTTGAAGGAGCGGTTTTGGAT
ATTAGATACGGTGTTTCGAGAATTGCATATAGTAAAGACTTTGAAACTCTCAAAGTTGATTTTCTTAGCA
AGCTACCTGAAATGCTGAAAATGTTCGAAGATCGTTTATGTCATAAAACATATTTAAATGGTGATCATGT
AACCCATCCTGACTTCATGTTGTATGACGCTCTTGATGTTGTTTTATACATGGACCCAATGTGCCTGGAT
GCGTTCCCAAAATTAGTTTGTTTTAAAAAACGTATTGAAGCTATCCCACAAATTGATAAGTACTTGAAAT
CCAGCAAGTATATAGCATGGCCTTTGCAGGGCTGGCAAGCCACGTTTGGTGGTGGCGACCATCCTCCAAA
ATCGGATCTGATCGAAGGTCGTGGGATCCCCGAATTCTGCAATATGGCGGAGGCGGAAGGGGAAAGCCTG
GAGTCCTGGCTCAATAAAGCCACCAATCCTTCCAACCGCCAGGAGGACTGGGAATACATAATTGGCTTCT
GTGATCAGATCAACAAGGAGCTGGAAGGGCCACAGATCGCCGTCCGACTGCTGGCCCACAAGATCCAGTC
CCCACAGGAATGGGAGGCGCTCCAGGCCCTGACGGTGCTGGAGGCATGCATGAAGAACTGTGGGAGGAGA
TTTCATAACGAAGTGGGGAAGTTCCGCTTTTTGAATGAGTTAATCAAAGTCGTCTCTCCAAAGTACCTGG
GGGACAGGGTGTCTGAGAAAGTGAAGACCAAGGTTATTGAGCTGCTGTACAGCTGGACCATGGCCCTGCC
AGAAGAAGCAAAGATCAAAGACGCCTACCACATGCTGAAGAGACAGGGCATAGTGCAGTCTGACCCACCA
ATTCCTGTGGATAGGACGCTGATCCCCTCTCCACCACCTCGTCCCAAAAACCCTGTTTTTGATGATGAGG
AGAAGTCCAAGCTTTTAGCCAAGCTGCTGAAAAGCAAAAACCCAGATGACCTGCAGGAGGCCAACAAGCT
CATCAAGTCCATGGTGAAGGAAGACGAGGCACGGATCCAGAAGGTGACCAAGCGTCTGCACACGTTAGAG
GAAGTTAACAACAACGTGAGACTGCTCAGTGAGATGCTGCTTCATTACAGCCAGGAGGACTCTTCGGACG
GGGACAGAGAGCTGATGAAGGAGCTGTTTGATCAGTGTGAGAACAAGAGGCGGACTTTATTTAAACTCGC
CAGTGAGACTGAGGACAATGATAACAGTTTGGGGGACATCCTGCAAGCCAGTGACAACCTCTCCCGGGTC
ATCAACTCTTACAAAACAATTATTGAAGGGCAGGTCATCAATGGCGAGGTGGCTACCTTAACCCTGCCTG
ACTGAGTCGACGCGGCCGCATCGTGACTGACTGACGATCTGCCTCGCGCGTTTCGGTGATGACGGTGAAA
ACCTCTGACACATGCAGCTCCCGGAGACGGTCACAGCTTGTCTGTAAGCGGATGCCGGGAGCAGACAAGC
CCGTCAGGGCGCGTCAGCGGGTGTTGGCGGGTGTCGGGGCGCAGCCATGACCCAGTCACGTAGCGATAGC
GGAGTGTATAATTCTTGAAGACGAAAGGGCCTCGTGATACGCCTATTTTTATAGGTTAATGTCATGATAA
TAATGGTTTCTTAGACGTCAGGTGGCACTTTTCGGGGAAATGTGCGCGGAACCCCTATTTGTTTATTTTT
CTAAATACATTCAAATATGTATCCGCTCATGAGACAATAACCCTGATAAATGCTTCAATAATATTGAAAA
AGGAAGAGTATGAGTATTCAACATTTCCGTGTCGCCCTTATTCCCTTTTTTGCGGCATTTTGCCTTCCTG
TTTTTGCTCACCCAGAAACGCTGGTGAAAGTAAAAGATGCTGAAGATCAGTTGGGTGCACGAGTGGGTTA
CATCGAACTGGATCTCAACAGCGGTAAGATCCTTGAGAGTTTTCGCCCCGAAGAACGTTTTCCAATGATG
AGCACTTTTAAAGTTCTGCTATGTGGCGCGGTATTATCCCGTGTTGACGCCGGGCAAGAGCAACTCGGTC
GCCGCATACACTATTCTCAGAATGACTTGGTTGAGTACTCACCAGTCACAGAAAAGCATCTTACGGATGG
CATGACAGTAAGAGAATTATGCAGTGCTGCCATAACCATGAGTGATAACACTGCGGCCAACTTACTTCTG
ACAACGATCGGAGGACCGAAGGAGCTAACCGCTTTTTTGCACAACATGGGGGATCATGTAACTCGCCTTG
ATCGTTGGGAACCGGAGCTGAATGAAGCCATACCAAACGACGAGCGTGACACCACGATGCCTGCAGCAAT
GGCAACAACGTTGCGCAAACTATTAACTGGCGAACTACTTACTCTAGCTTCCCGGCAACAATTAATAGAC
TGGATGGAGGCGGATAAAGTTGCAGGACCACTTCTGCGCTCGGCCCTTCCGGCTGGCTGGTTTATTGCTG
ATAAATCTGGAGCCGGTGAGCGTGGGTCTCGCGGTATCATTGCAGCACTGGGGCCAGATGGTAAGCCCTC
CCGTATCGTAGTTATCTACACGACGGGGAGTCAGGCAACTATGGATGAACGAAATAGACAGATCGCTGAG
ATAGGTGCCTCACTGATTAAGCATTGGTAACTGTCAGACCAAGTTTACTCATATATACTTTAGATTGATT
TAAAACTTCATTTTTAATTTAAAAGGATCTAGGTGAAGATCCTTTTTGATAATCTCATGACCAAAATCCC
TTAACGTGAGTTTTCGTTCCACTGAGCGTCAGACCCCGTAGAAAAGATCAAAGGATCTTCTTGAGATCCT
TTTTTTCTGCGCGTAATCTGCTGCTTGCAAACAAAAAAACCACCGCTACCAGCGGTGGTTTGTTTGCCGG
ATCAAGAGCTACCAACTCTTTTTCCGAAGGTAACTGGCTTCAGCAGAGCGCAGATACCAAATACTGTCCT
TCTAGTGTAGCCGTAGTTAGGCCACCACTTCAAGAACTCTGTAGCACCGCCTACATACCTCGCTCTGCTA
ATCCTGTTACCAGTGGCTGCTGCCAGTGGCGATAAGTCGTGTCTTACCGGGTTGGACTCAAGACGATAGT
TACCGGATAAGGCGCAGCGGTCGGGCTGAACGGGGGGTTCGTGCACACAGCCCAGCTTGGAGCGAACGAC
CTACACCGAACTGAGATACCTACAGCGTGAGCTATGAGAAAGCGCCACGCTTCCCGAAGGGAGAAAGGCG
GACAGGTATCCGGTAAGCGGCAGGGTCGGAACAGGAGAGCGCACGAGGGAGCTTCCAGGGGGAAACGCCT
GGTATCTTTATAGTCCTGTCGGGTTTCGCCACCTCTGACTTGAGCGTCGATTTTTGTGATGCTCGTCAGG
GGGGCGGAGCCTATGGAAAAACGCCAGCAACGCGGCCTTTTTACGGTTCCTGGCCTTTTGCTGGCCTTTT
GCTCACATGTTCTTTCCTGCGTTATCCCCTGATTCTGTGGATAACCGTATTACCGCCTTTGAGTGAGCTG
ATACCGCTCGCCGCAGCCGAACGACCGAGCGCAGCGAGTCAGTGAGCGAGGAAGCGGAAGAGCGCCTGAT
GCGGTATTTTCTCCTTACGCATCTGTGCGGTATTTCACACCGCATAAATTCCGACACCATCGAATGGCGC
AAAACCTTTCGCGGTATGGCATGATAGCGCCCGGAAGAGAGTCAATTCAGGGTGGTGAATGTGAAACCAG
TAACGTTATACGATGTCGCAGAGTATGCCGGTGTCTCTTATCAGACCGTTTCCCGCGTGGTGAACCAGGC
CAGCCACGTTTCTGCGAAAACGCGGGAAAAAGTGGAAGCGGCGATGGCGGAGCTGAATTACATTCCCAAC
CGCGTGGCACAACAACTGGCGGGCAAACAGTCGTTGCTGATTGGCGTTGCCACCTCCAGTCTGGCCCTGC
ACGCGCCGTCGCAAATTGTCGCGGCGATTAAATCTCGCGCCGATCAACTGGGTGCCAGCGTGGTGGTGTC
GATGGTAGAACGAAGCGGCGTCGAAGCCTGTAAAGCGGCGGTGCACAATCTTCTCGCGCAACGCGTCAGT
GGGCTGATCATTAACTATCCGCTGGATGACCAGGATGCCATTGCTGTGGAAGCTGCCTGCACTAATGTTC
CGGCGTTATTTCTTGATGTCTCTGACCAGACA
Features (pLannotate 1.2.2; 17 found; start..end, strand, type, name):
    634..655     +  protein_bind   CAP binding site: CAP binding activates transcription in the presence of cAMP. E. coli catabolite activator protein
    670..700     +  promoter       lac promoter: promoter for the E. coli lac operon
    708..724     +  protein_bind   lac operator: The lac repressor binds to the lac operator to inhibit transcription in E. coli. This inhibition can be relieved by adding lactose or isopropyl-β-D-thiogalactopyranoside (IPTG). lac repressor encoded by lacI
    744..917     +  CDS            lacZα: LacZα fragment of β-galactosidase; lacZ fragment
   1181..1297    -  CDS            yciV (fragment): RNAAM_ECOLI - Also known as trpH From Escherichia coli (strain K12).
   1373..1401    +  promoter       tac promoter: strong E. coli promoter; hybrid between the trp and lac UV5 promoters
   1409..1425    +  protein_bind   lac operator: The lac repressor binds to the lac operator to inhibit transcription in E. coli. This inhibition can be relieved by adding lactose or isopropyl-β-D-thiogalactopyranoside (IPTG). lac repressor encoded by lacI
   1448..2101    +  CDS            GST26_SCHJA: Experimental evidence at protein level: Swiss-Prot protein existence level 1. GST isoenzymes appear to play a central role in the parasite detoxification system. Other functions are also suspected including a role in increasing the solubility of haematin in the parasite gut. From Schistosoma japonicum (Blood fluke).
   2144..3082    +  CDS            GGA3 (fragment): GGA3_HUMAN - Also known as KIAA0154. Experimental evidence at protein level: Swiss-Prot protein existence level 1. Plays a role in protein sorting and trafficking between the trans-Golgi network (TGN) and endosomes. Mediates the ARF-dependent recruitment of clathrin to the TGN and binds ubiquitinated proteins and membrane cargo molecules with a cytosolic acidic cluster-dileucine (DXXLL) motif (PubMed:11301005). Mediates export of the GPCR receptor ADRA2B to the cell surface (PubMed:26811329). nvolved in BACE1 transport and sorting as well as regulation of BACE1 protein levels (PubMed:17553422,
   3119..3158    +  CDS            rop (fragment): Rop protein, which maintains plasmids at low copy number; rop
   3260..3300    +  misc_feature   bom (fragment): basis of mobility region from pBR322
   3405..3509    +  promoter       AmpR promoter: bla
   3510..4370    +  CDS            AmpR: β-lactamase; bla; confers resistance to ampicillin, carbenicillin, and related antibiotics
   4541..5129    +  rep_origin     ori: high-copy-number ColE1/pMB1/pBR322/pUC origin of replication
   5315..5366    -  misc_feature   bom (fragment): basis of mobility region from pBR322
   5373..5450    +  promoter       lacI promoter: lacI
   5451..621     +  CDS            lacI (across the origin): lac repressor; lacI; The lac repressor binds to the lac operator to inhibit transcription in E. coli. This inhibition can be relieved by adding lactose or isopropyl-β-D-thiogalactopyranoside (IPTG).
