[The description below was written by a language model from this plasmid's Addgene catalogue record and pLannotate feature annotations shown in this document.]
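Description:
GST-GGA3-VHS-GAT is a bacterial expression plasmid built on the pGEX-5X-1 backbone that produces a fragment of human GGA3 (golgi associated, gamma adaptin ear containing, ARF binding protein 3) fused to the C-terminus of glutathione S-transferase. The sequenced plasmid is about 5.9 kb and is maintained in E. coli through a ColE1/pMB1-type origin of replication, with selection by ampicillin through the β-lactamase gene and its own promoter. Short remnants of pBR322-derived rop and bom sequences, a lac promoter/lacZα segment and a small yciV fragment are also annotated; these are backbone carry-over rather than functional parts of the expression unit.

The expression cassette is driven by the tac promoter, a strong trp/lac hybrid, followed by a lac operator. The plasmid also carries lacI under its own promoter, so the lac repressor keeps the cassette off until it is induced with IPTG. Downstream lies the Schistosoma japonicum GST coding sequence, then a short linker region and the 939 bp GGA3 fragment that encodes the VHS and GAT domains. The GST moiety lets the fusion protein be captured on glutathione resin.

According to the record, the VHS-GAT region binds the active form of the small GTPase ARF1. The purified fusion can therefore serve as an affinity probe to pull active ARF1 out of cell lysates and so assess ARF1 activation. The catalogue entry also lists GGA1 and GGA2 among the linked genes, but the feature table identifies only GGA3 as the insert.
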