Addgene plasmid #173719: GST-GGA3-VHS-GAT
Purpose: VHS-GAT domain in GGA3 can bind to an active form of ARF1 protein. Using this construct, you can assess the activity of ARF1 protein.
Depositing lab: Juan Bonifacino. Depositing organization: National Institute of Child Health and Human Development (NICHD). Publication: GGAs: a family of ADP ribosylation factor-binding proteins related to adaptors and associated with the Golgi complex. Dell'Angelica EC, Puertollano R, Mullins C, Aguilar RC, Vargas JD, Hartnell LM, Bonifacino JS. J Cell Biol. 2000 Apr 3;149(1):81-94. doi: 10.1083/jcb.149.1.81. PubMed 10747089.
Backbone
  Vector backbone: pGEX-5X-1
  Backbone manufacturer: Pharmacia Biotech
  Backbone size w/o insert (bp): 4972
  Vector type: Bacterial Expression
Growth in bacteria
  Bacterial resistance: Ampicillin, 100 μg/mL
  Growth temperature: 37°C
  Growth strain: DH5alpha
  Copy number: Unknown
Gene/Insert
  Gene/Insert name: GGA3 (alt name: golgi associated, gamma adaptin ear containing, ARF binding protein 3)
  Species: H. sapiens (human)
  Insert size (bp): 939
  Entrez Gene: GGA3; GGA2 (a.k.a. VEAR); GGA1
  Tag / fusion protein: GST (N terminal on insert)
Terms and licenses: Academic/Nonprofit Terms; Industry Terms: Not Available to Industry
How to cite: GST-GGA3-VHS-GAT was a gift from Juan Bonifacino (Addgene plasmid # 173719 ; http://n2t.net/addgene:173719 ; RRID:Addgene_173719)
