>Addgene plasmid #173719 | GST-GGA3-VHS-GAT | depositor partial sequence | sequence record 336876 | Partial sequence of human GGA3
ATGGCGGAGGCGGAAGGGGAAAGCCTGGAGTCCTGGCTCAATAAAGCCACCAATCCTTCCAACCGCCAGG
AGGACTGGGAATACATAATTGGCTTCTGTGATCAGATCAACAAGGAGCTGGAAGGGCCACAGATCGCCGT
CCGACTGCTGGCCCACAAGATCCAGTCCCCACAGGAATGGGAGGCGCTCCAGGCCCTGACGGTGCTGGAG
GCATGCATGAAGAACTGTGGGAGGAGATTTCATAACGAAGTGGGGAAGTTCCGCTTTTTGAATGAGTTAA
TCAAAGTCGTCTCTCCAAAGTACCTGGGGGACAGGGTGTCTGAGAAAGTGAAGACCAAGGTTATTGAGCT
GCTGTACAGCTGGACCATGGCCCTGCCAGAAGAAGCAAAGATCAAAGACGCCTACCACATGCTGAAGAGA
CAGGGCATAGTGCAGTCTGACCCACCAATTCCTGTGGATAGGACGCTGATCCCCTCTCCACCACCTCGTC
CCAAAAACCCTGTTTTTGATGATGAGGAGAAGTCCAAGCTTTTAGCCAAGCTGCTGAAAAGCAAAAACCC
AGATGACCTGCAGGAGGCCAACAAGCTCATCAAGTCCATGGTGAAGGAAGACGAGGCACGGATCCAGAAG
GTGACCAAGCGTCTGCACACGTTAGAGGAAGTTAACAACAACGTGAGACTGCTCAGTGAGATGCTGCTTC
ATTACAGCCAGGAGGACTCTTCGGACGGGGACAGAGAGCTGA
